Addgene plasmid #98949: pCEP4-FLAG-CCR5
Purpose: Mammalian expression plasmid for N-terminal FLAG-tagged human CCR5
Depositing lab: Erik Procko. Depositing organization: University of Illinois at Urbana-Champaign. Publication: Mapping Interaction Sites on Human Chemokine Receptors by Deep Mutational Scanning. Heredia JD, Park J, Brubaker RJ, Szymanski SK, Gill KS, Procko E. J Immunol. 2018 Apr 20. pii: jimmunol.1800343. doi: 10.4049/jimmunol.1800343. PubMed 29678950.
Backbone
  Vector backbone: pCEP4
  Backbone manufacturer: Invitrogen
  Vector type: Mammalian Expression
  Selectable markers: Hygromycin
Growth in bacteria
  Bacterial resistance: Ampicillin, 100 μg/mL
  Growth temperature: 37°C
  Growth strain: DH5alpha
  Copy number: High Copy
Gene/Insert
  Gene/Insert name: CCR5 (alt name: CD195)
  Species: H. sapiens (human)
  Insert size (bp): 1152
  Mutation: Full-length, wildtype
  GenBank ID: NM_000579
  Entrez Gene: CCR5 (a.k.a. CC-CKR-5, CCCKR5, CCR-5, CD195, CKR-5, CKR5, CMKBR5, IDDM22)
  Promoter: CMV
  Tag / fusion protein: Signal/leader sequence from Influenza A virus HA protein (N terminal on insert); FLAG (dykdddd) epitope tag (N terminal on insert)
  Cloning method: Restriction Enzyme; 5′ cloning site NheI (not destroyed); 3′ cloning site XhoI (not destroyed)
  Sequencing primers: 5′ CMV_fwd; 3′ EBV_rev
Terms and licenses: Academic/Nonprofit Terms; Industry Terms: Not Available to Industry
How to cite: pCEP4-FLAG-CCR5 was a gift from Erik Procko (Addgene plasmid # 98949 ; http://n2t.net/addgene:98949 ; RRID:Addgene_98949)
