[The description below was written by a language model from this plasmid's Addgene catalogue record and pLannotate feature annotations shown in this document.]
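Description:
pCEP4-FLAG-CCR5 is an 11.4 kb mammalian expression plasmid built on the Invitrogen pCEP4 episomal backbone and carrying full-length, wild-type human CCR5 (CD195), the chemokine receptor that also serves as an HIV-1 coreceptor. In bacteria it is propagated through a high-copy ColE1/pUC-type origin with ampicillin selection from the bla gene. For mammalian cells, the backbone supplies the Epstein-Barr virus oriP origin together with an EBNA1 coding sequence. This combination lets the plasmid replicate and persist as an extrachromosomal episome in permissive cells rather than requiring integration. Transfected cells can be selected with hygromycin through a hygromycin B phosphotransferase cassette driven by a minimal HSV thymidine kinase promoter and terminated by the HSV TK polyadenylation signal.

The CCR5 insert was cloned between NheI and XhoI sites, both retained, downstream of the human CMV immediate-early enhancer and promoter, with an SV40 polyadenylation signal following the coding region. According to the catalogue entry, the receptor is preceded by a signal/leader sequence from influenza A virus haemagglutinin and an N-terminal FLAG epitope. The feature table does not annotate these two elements separately, but the recorded insert is somewhat longer than the annotated CCR5 coding region, which is consistent with this added N-terminal sequence. A leader followed by an N-terminal tag would be expected to place the epitope on the extracellular side of the receptor, permitting antibody detection of surface-expressed protein. The many short annotated fragments (herpesvirus gene pieces, tetracycline resistance, rop, SV40 large T antigen) appear to be non-functional remnants of backbone construction. The associated publication concerns mapping interaction sites on human chemokine receptors by deep mutational scanning, which suggests this plasmid served as the wild-type CCR5 expression construct in that work.
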