Features (pLannotate 1.2.2; 21 found; start..end, strand, type, name):
    475..2264    -  rep_origin     oriP: Epstein-Barr virus oriP replication origin (Yates et al., 2000)
   2269..2487    -  CDS            gL (fragment): GL_EBVB9 - Experimental evidence at protein level: Swiss-Prot protein existence level 1. The heterodimer glycoprotein H-glycoprotein L is required for the fusion of viral and plasma membranes leading to virus entry into the host cell. Acts as a functional inhibitor of gH and maintains gH in an inhibited form. Upon binding to host integrins, gL dissociates from gH leading to activation of the viral fusion glycoproteins gB and gH. Fusion of EBV with B-lymphocytes requires the additional receptor- binding protein gp42, which forms a complex with gH/gL. The heterodimer gH/gL targets also host EPHA
   2570..4495    -  CDS            EBNA1: Epstein-Barr nuclear antigen 1, also known as EBNA-1 crucial for latent viral infection, and for episomal amplification of vectors containing the oriP origin (Okita et al., 2013)
   4533..4877    -  CDS            BRRF2_EBVB9 (fragment): Protein inferred from homology: Swiss-Prot protein existence level 3. From Epstein-Barr virus (strain B95-8) (HHV-4) (Human herpesvirus 4).
   4880..4903    -  promoter       tet promoter (fragment): E. coli promoter for tetracycline efflux protein gene
   5016..5120    +  promoter       AmpR promoter: bla
   5121..5981    +  CDS            AmpR: β-lactamase; bla; confers resistance to ampicillin, carbenicillin, and related antibiotics
   6152..6740    +  rep_origin     ori: high-copy-number ColE1/pMB1/pBR322/pUC origin of replication
   6786..6944    -  CDS            TcR (fragment): tetracycline efflux protein; tet; confers resistance to tetracycline
   7065..7265    -  CDS            MDV035 (fragment): UL24_GAHVM - Protein inferred from homology: Swiss-Prot protein existence level 3. May play a role in the dispersal of host nucleolin from the nucleolus throughout the nucleus leading to a decrease in ribosome biogenesis. From Gallid herpesvirus 2 (strain Chicken/Md5/ATCC VR-987) (GaHV-2) (Marek's disease herpesvirus type 1).
   7254..7316    +  promoter       Mini-TK promoter: minimal herpes simplex virus (HSV) thymidine kinase promoter
   7359..8396    +  CDS            HygR: hygromycin B phosphotransferase confers resistance to hygromycin
   8438..8486    +  polyA_signal   HSV TK poly(A) signal: herpes simplex virus thymidine kinase polyadenylation signal (Cole and Stacy, 1985)
   8686..8910    +  CDS            gH (fragment): GH_HHV11 - Experimental evidence at protein level: Swiss-Prot protein existence level 1. The heterodimer glycoprotein H-glycoprotein L is required for the fusion of viral and plasma membranes leading to virus entry into the host cell. Following initial binding to host receptor, membrane fusion is mediated by the fusion machinery composed of gB and the heterodimer gH/gL. May also be involved in the fusion between the virion envelope and the outer nuclear membrane during virion morphogenesis. From Human herpesvirus 1 (strain 17) (HHV-1) (Human herpes simplex virus 1).
   8941..8966    -  CDS            bla(M) (fragment): β-lactamase lacking the signal sequence; bla(M); allows cytosolic expression of β-lactamase
   9140..9519    +  enhancer       CMV enhancer: human cytomegalovirus immediate early enhancer
   9521..9720    +  promoter       CMV promoter: human cytomegalovirus (CMV) immediate early promoter
   9865..10917   +  CDS            CCR5: CCR5_HUMAN - Also known as CMKBR5. Experimental evidence at protein level: Swiss-Prot protein existence level 1. (Microbial infection) Acts as a coreceptor (CD4 being the primary receptor) of human immunodeficiency virus-1/HIV-1. From Homo sapiens (Human).
  10943..11077   -  polyA_signal   SV40 poly(A) signal: SV40 polyadenylation signal
  11100..11182   -  CDS            large T antigen (fragment): large T antigen from SV40 (simian virus 40)
  11185..11225   +  CDS            rop (fragment): Rop protein, which maintains plasmids at low copy number; rop
>Addgene plasmid #98949 | pCEP4-FLAG-CCR5 | depositor full sequence | sequence record 193405 | pCEP4-FLAG-CCR5 sequence 11352 bps
GCCCCGCCGCCGGACGAACTAAACCTGACTACGGCATCTCTGCCCCTTCTTCGCTGGTACGAGGAGCGCT
TTTGTTTTGTATTCGGGGCAGTGCATGTAATCCCTTCAGTTGGTTGGTACAACTTGCCAACTGGGCCCTG
TTCCACATGTGACACGGGGGGGGACCAAACACAAAGGGGTTCTCTGACTGTAGTTGACATCCTTATAAAT
GGATGTGCACATTTGCCAACACTGAGTGGCTTTCATCCTGGAGCAGACTTTGCATGCTGTGGACTGCAAC
ACAACATTGCCTTTATGTGTAACTCTTGGCTGAAGCTCTTACACCAATGCTGGGGGACATGTACCTCCCA
GGGGCCCAGGAAGACTACGGGAGGCTACACCAACGTCAATCAGAGGGGCCTGTGTAGCTACCGATAAGCG
GACCCTCAAGAGGGCATTAGCAATAGTGTTTATAAGGCCCCCTTGTTAACCCTAAACGGGTAGCATATGC
TTCCCGGGTAGTAGTATATACTATCCAGACTAACCCTAATTCAATAGCATATGTTACCCAACGGGAAGCA
TATGCTATCGAATTAGGGTTAGTAAAAGGGTCCTAAGGAACAGCGATATCTCCCACCCCATGAGCTGTCA
CGGTTTTATTTACATGGGGTCAGGATTCCACGAGGGTAGTGAACCATTTTAGTCACAAGGGCAGTGGCTG
AAGATCAAGGAGCGGGCAGTGAACTCTCCTGAATCTTCGCCTGCTTCTTCATTCTCCTTCGTTTAGCTAA
TAGAATAACTGCTGAGTTGTGAACAGTAAGGTGTATGTGAGGTGCTCGAAAACAAGGTTTCAGGTGACGC
CCCCAGAATAAAATTTGGACGGGGGGTTCAGTGGTGGCATTGTGCTATGACACCAATATAACCCTCACAA
ACCCCTTGGGCAATAAATACTAGTGTAGGAATGAAACATTCTGAATATCTTTAACAATAGAAATCCATGG
GGTGGGGACAAGCCGTAAAGACTGGATGTCCATCTCACACGAATTTATGGCTATGGGCAACACATAATCC
TAGTGCAATATGATACTGGGGTTATTAAGATGTGTCCCAGGCAGGGACCAAGACAGGTGAACCATGTTGT
TACACTCTATTTGTAACAAGGGGAAAGAGAGTGGACGCCGACAGCAGCGGACTCCACTGGTTGTCTCTAA
CACCCCCGAAAATTAAACGGGGCTCCACGCCAATGGGGCCCATAAACAAAGACAAGTGGCCACTCTTTTT
TTTGAAATTGTGGAGTGGGGGCACGCGTCAGCCCCCACACGCCGCCCTGCGGTTTTGGACTGTAAAATAA
GGGTGTAATAACTTGGCTGATTGTAACCCCGCTAACCACTGCGGTCAAACCACTTGCCCACAAAACCACT
AATGGCACCCCGGGGAATACCTGCATAAGTAGGTGGGCGGGCCAAGATAGGGGCGCGATTGCTGCGATCT
GGAGGACAAATTACACACACTTGCGCCTGAGCGCCAAGCACAGGGTTGTTGGTCCTCATATTCACGAGGT
CGCTGAGAGCACGGTGGGCTAATGTTGCCATGGGTAGCATATACTACCCAAATATCTGGATAGCATATGC
TATCCTAATCTATATCTGGGTAGCATAGGCTATCCTAATCTATATCTGGGTAGCATATGCTATCCTAATC
TATATCTGGGTAGTATATGCTATCCTAATTTATATCTGGGTAGCATAGGCTATCCTAATCTATATCTGGG
TAGCATATGCTATCCTAATCTATATCTGGGTAGTATATGCTATCCTAATCTGTATCCGGGTAGCATATGC
TATCCTAATAGAGATTAGGGTAGTATATGCTATCCTAATTTATATCTGGGTAGCATATACTACCCAAATA
TCTGGATAGCATATGCTATCCTAATCTATATCTGGGTAGCATATGCTATCCTAATCTATATCTGGGTAGC
ATAGGCTATCCTAATCTATATCTGGGTAGCATATGCTATCCTAATCTATATCTGGGTAGTATATGCTATC
CTAATTTATATCTGGGTAGCATAGGCTATCCTAATCTATATCTGGGTAGCATATGCTATCCTAATCTATA
TCTGGGTAGTATATGCTATCCTAATCTGTATCCGGGTAGCATATGCTATCCTCATGCATATACAGTCAGC
ATATGATACCCAGTAGTAGAGTGGGAGTGCTATCCTTTGCATATGCCGCCACCTCCCAAGGGGGCGTGAA
TTTTCGCTGCTTGTCCTTTTCCTGCATGCTGGTTGCTCCCATTCTTAGGTGAATTTAAGGAGGCCAGGCT
AAAGCCGTCGCATGTCTGATTGCTCACCAGGTAAATGTCGCTAATGTTTTCCAACGCGAGAAGGTGTTGA
GCGCGGAGCTGAGTGACGTGACAACATGGGTATGCCCAATTGCCCCATGTTGGGAGGACGAAAATGGTGA
CAAGACAGATGGCCAGAAATACACCAACAGCACGCATGATGTCTACTGGGGATTTATTCTTTAGTGCGGG
GGAATACACGGCTTTTAATACGATTGAGGGCGTCTCCTAACAAGTTACATCACTCCTGCCCTTCCTCACC
CTCATCTCCATCACCTCCTTCATCTCCGTCATCTCCGTCATCACCCTCCGCGGCAGCCCCTTCCACCATA
GGTGGAAACCAGGGAGGCAAATCTACTCCATCGTCAAAGCTGCACACAGTCACCCTGATATTGCAGGTAG
GAGCGGGCTTTGTCATAACAAGGTCCTTAATCGCATCCTTCAAAACCTCAGCAAATATATGAGTTTGTAA
AAAGACCATGAAATAACAGACAATGGACTCCCTTAGCGGGCCAGGTTGTGGGCCGGGTCCAGGGGCCATT
CCAAAGGGGAGACGACTCAATGGTGTAAGACGACATTGTGGAATAGCAAGGGCAGTTCCTCGCCTTAGGT
TGTAAAGGGAGGTCTTACTACCTCCATATACGAACACACCGGCGACCCAAGTTCCTTCGTCGGTAGTCCT
TTCTACGTGACTCCTAGCCAGGAGAGCTCTTAAACCTTCTGCAATGTTCTCAAATTTCGGGTTGGAACCT
CCTTGACCACGATGCTTTCCAAACCACCCTCCTTTTTTGCGCCTGCCTCCATCACCCTGACCCCGGGGTC
CAGTGCTTGGGCCTTCTCCTGGGTCATCTGCGGGGCCCTGCTCTATCGCTCCCGGGGGCACGTCAGGCTC
ACCATCTGGGCCACCTTCTTGGTGGTATTCAAAATAATCGGCTTCCCCTACAGGGTGGAAAAATGGCCTT
CTACCTGGAGGGGGCCTGCGCGGTGGAGACCCGGATGATGATGACTGACTACTGGGACTCCTGGGCCTCT
TTTCTCCACGTCCACGACCTCTCCCCCTGGCTCTTTCACGACTTCCCCCCCTGGCTCTTTCACGTCCTCT
ACCCCGGCGGCCTCCACTACCTCCTCGACCCCGGCCTCCACTACCTCCTCGACCCCGGCCTCCACTGCCT
CCTCGACCCCGGCCTCCACCTCCTGCTCCTGCCCCTCCTGCTCCTGCCCCTCCTCCTGCTCCTGCCCCTC
CTGCCCCTCCTGCTCCTGCCCCTCCTGCCCCTCCTGCTCCTGCCCCTCCTGCCCCTCCTGCTCCTGCCCC
TCCTGCCCCTCCTCCTGCTCCTGCCCCTCCTGCCCCTCCTCCTGCTCCTGCCCCTCCTGCCCCTCCTGCT
CCTGCCCCTCCTGCCCCTCCTGCTCCTGCCCCTCCTGCCCCTCCTGCTCCTGCCCCTCCTGCTCCTGCCC
CTCCTGCTCCTGCCCCTCCTGCTCCTGCCCCTCCTGCCCCTCCTGCCCCTCCTCCTGCTCCTGCCCCTCC
TGCTCCTGCCCCTCCTGCCCCTCCTGCCCCTCCTGCTCCTGCCCCTCCTCCTGCTCCTGCCCCTCCTGCC
CCTCCTGCCCCTCCTCCTGCTCCTGCCCCTCCTGCCCCTCCTCCTGCTCCTGCCCCTCCTCCTGCTCCTG
CCCCTCCTGCCCCTCCTGCCCCTCCTCCTGCTCCTGCCCCTCCTGCCCCTCCTCCTGCTCCTGCCCCTCC
TCCTGCTCCTGCCCCTCCTGCCCCTCCTGCCCCTCCTCCTGCTCCTGCCCCTCCTCCTGCTCCTGCCCCT
CCTGCCCCTCCTGCCCCTCCTGCCCCTCCTCCTGCTCCTGCCCCTCCTCCTGCTCCTGCCCCTCCTGCTC
CTGCCCCTCCCGCTCCTGCTCCTGCTCCTGTTCCACCGTGGGTCCCTTTGCAGCCAATGCAACTTGGACG
TTTTTGGGGTCTCCGGACACCATCTCTATGTCTTGGCCCTGATCCTGAGCCGCCCGGGGCTCCTGGTCTT
CCGCCTCCTCGTCCTCGTCCTCTTCCCCGTCCTCGTCCATGGTTATCACCCCCTCTTCTTTGAGGTCCAC
TGCCGCCGGAGCCTTCTGGTCCAGATGTGTCTCCCTTCTCTCCTAGGCCATTTCCAGGTCCTGTACCTGG
CCCCTCGTCAGACATGATTCACACTAAAAGAGATCAATAGACATCTTTATTAGACGACGCTCAGTGAATA
CAGGGAGTGCAGACTCCTGCCCCCTCCAACAGCCCCCCCACCCTCATCCCCTTCATGGTCGCTGTCAGAC
AGATCCAGGTCTGAAAATTCCCCATCCTCCGAACCATCCTCGTCCTCATCACCAATTACTCGCAGCCCGG
AAAACTCCCGCTGAACATCCTCAAGATTTGCGTCCTGAGCCTCAAGCCAGGCCTCAAATTCCTCGTCCCC
CTTTTTGCTGGACGGTAGGGATGGGGATTCTCGGGACCCCTCCTCTTCCTCTTCAAGGTCACCAGACAGA
GATGCTACTGGGGCAACGGAAGAAAAGCTGGGTGCGGCCTGTGAGGATCAGCTTATCGATGATAAGCTGT
CAAACATGAGAATTCTTGAAGACGAAAGGGCCTCGTGATACGCCTATTTTTATAGGTTAATGTCATGATA
ATAATGGTTTCTTAGACGTCAGGTGGCACTTTTCGGGGAAATGTGCGCGGAACCCCTATTTGTTTATTTT
TCTAAATACATTCAAATATGTATCCGCTCATGAGACAATAACCCTGATAAATGCTTCAATAATATTGAAA
AAGGAAGAGTATGAGTATTCAACATTTCCGTGTCGCCCTTATTCCCTTTTTTGCGGCATTTTGCCTTCCT
GTTTTTGCTCACCCAGAAACGCTGGTGAAAGTAAAAGATGCTGAAGATCAGTTGGGTGCACGAGTGGGTT
ACATCGAACTGGATCTCAACAGCGGTAAGATCCTTGAGAGTTTTCGCCCCGAAGAACGTTTTCCAATGAT
GAGCACTTTTAAAGTTCTGCTATGTGGCGCGGTATTATCCCGTGTTGACGCCGGGCAAGAGCAACTCGGT
CGCCGCATACACTATTCTCAGAATGACTTGGTTGAGTACTCACCAGTCACAGAAAAGCATCTTACGGATG
GCATGACAGTAAGAGAATTATGCAGTGCTGCCATAACCATGAGTGATAACACTGCGGCCAACTTACTTCT
GACAACGATCGGAGGACCGAAGGAGCTAACCGCTTTTTTGCACAACATGGGGGATCATGTAACTCGCCTT
GATCGTTGGGAACCGGAGCTGAATGAAGCCATACCAAACGACGAGCGTGACACCACGATGCCTGCAGCAA
TGGCAACAACGTTGCGCAAACTATTAACTGGCGAACTACTTACTCTAGCTTCCCGGCAACAATTAATAGA
CTGGATGGAGGCGGATAAAGTTGCAGGACCACTTCTGCGCTCGGCCCTTCCGGCTGGCTGGTTTATTGCT
GATAAATCTGGAGCCGGTGAGCGTGGGTCTCGCGGTATCATTGCAGCACTGGGGCCAGATGGTAAGCCCT
CCCGTATCGTAGTTATCTACACGACGGGGAGTCAGGCAACTATGGATGAACGAAATAGACAGATCGCTGA
GATAGGTGCCTCACTGATTAAGCATTGGTAACTGTCAGACCAAGTTTACTCATATATACTTTAGATTGAT
TTAAAACTTCATTTTTAATTTAAAAGGATCTAGGTGAAGATCCTTTTTGATAATCTCATGACCAAAATCC
CTTAACGTGAGTTTTCGTTCCACTGAGCGTCAGACCCCGTAGAAAAGATCAAAGGATCTTCTTGAGATCC
TTTTTTTCTGCGCGTAATCTGCTGCTTGCAAACAAAAAAACCACCGCTACCAGCGGTGGTTTGTTTGCCG
GATCAAGAGCTACCAACTCTTTTTCCGAAGGTAACTGGCTTCAGCAGAGCGCAGATACCAAATACTGTCC
TTCTAGTGTAGCCGTAGTTAGGCCACCACTTCAAGAACTCTGTAGCACCGCCTACATACCTCGCTCTGCT
AATCCTGTTACCAGTGGCTGCTGCCAGTGGCGATAAGTCGTGTCTTACCGGGTTGGACTCAAGACGATAG
TTACCGGATAAGGCGCAGCGGTCGGGCTGAACGGGGGGTTCGTGCACACAGCCCAGCTTGGAGCGAACGA
CCTACACCGAACTGAGATACCTACAGCGTGAGCTATGAGAAAGCGCCACGCTTCCCGAAGGGAGAAAGGC
GGACAGGTATCCGGTAAGCGGCAGGGTCGGAACAGGAGAGCGCACGAGGGAGCTTCCAGGGGGAAACGCC
TGGTATCTTTATAGTCCTGTCGGGTTTCGCCACCTCTGACTTGAGCGTCGATTTTTGTGATGCTCGTCAG
GGGGGCGGAGCCTATGGAAAAACGCCAGCAACGCGGCCTTTTTACGGTTCCTGGCCTTTTGCTGGCCTTG
AAGCTGTCCCTGATGGTCGTCATCTACCTGCCTGGACAGCATGGCCTGCAACGCGGGCATCCCGATGCCG
CCGGAAGCGAGAAGAATCATAATGGGGAAGGCCATCCAGCCTCGCGTCGCGAACGCCAGCAAGACGTAGC
CCAGCGCGTCGGCCCCGAGATGCGCCGCGTGCGGCTGCTGGAGATGGCGGACGCGATGGATATGTTCTGC
CAAGGGTTGGTTTGCGCATTCACAGTTCTCCGCAAGAATTGATTGGCTCCAATTCTTGGAGTGGTGAATC
CGTTAGCGAGGTGCCGCCCTGCTTCATCCCCGTGGCCCGTTGCTCGCGTTTGCTGGCGGTGTCCCCGGAA
GAAATATATTTGCATGTCTTTAGTTCTATGATGACACAAACCCCGCCCAGCGTCTTGTCATTGGCGAATT
CGAACACGCAGATGCAGTCGGGGCGGCGCGGTCCGAGGTCCACTTCGCATATTAAGGTGACGCGTGTGGC
CTCGAACACCGAGCGACCCTGCAGCGACCCGCTTAACAGCGTCAACAGCGTGCCGCAGATCCCGGGGGGC
AATGAGATATGAAAAAGCCTGAACTCACCGCGACGTCTGTCGAGAAGTTTCTGATCGAAAAGTTCGACAG
CGTCTCCGACCTGATGCAGCTCTCGGAGGGCGAAGAATCTCGTGCTTTCAGCTTCGATGTAGGAGGGCGT
GGATATGTCCTGCGGGTAAATAGCTGCGCCGATGGTTTCTACAAAGATCGTTATGTTTATCGGCACTTTG
CATCGGCCGCGCTCCCGATTCCGGAAGTGCTTGACATTGGGGAATTCAGCGAGAGCCTGACCTATTGCAT
CTCCCGCCGTGCACAGGGTGTCACGTTGCAAGACCTGCCTGAAACCGAACTGCCCGCTGTTCTGCAGCCG
GTCGCGGAGGCCATGGATGCGATCGCTGCGGCCGATCTTAGCCAGACGAGCGGGTTCGGCCCATTCGGAC
CGCAAGGAATCGGTCAATACACTACATGGCGTGATTTCATATGCGCGATTGCTGATCCCCATGTGTATCA
CTGGCAAACTGTGATGGACGACACCGTCAGTGCGTCCGTCGCGCAGGCTCTCGATGAGCTGATGCTTTGG
GCCGAGGACTGCCCCGAAGTCCGGCACCTCGTGCACGCGGATTTCGGCTCCAACAATGTCCTGACGGACA
ATGGCCGCATAACAGCGGTCATTGACTGGAGCGAGGCGATGTTCGGGGATTCCCAATACGAGGTCGCCAA
CATCTTCTTCTGGAGGCCGTGGTTGGCTTGTATGGAGCAGCAGACGCGCTACTTCGAGCGGAGGCATCCG
GAGCTTGCAGGATCGCCGCGGCTCCGGGCGTATATGCTCCGCATTGGTCTTGACCAACTCTATCAGAGCT
TGGTTGACGGCAATTTCGATGATGCAGCTTGGGCGCAGGGTCGATGCGACGCAATCGTCCGATCCGGAGC
CGGGACTGTCGGGCGTACACAAATCGCCCGCAGAAGCGCGGCCGTCTGGACCGATGGCTGTGTAGAAGTA
CTCGCCGATAGTGGAAACCGACGCCCCAGCACTCGTCCGGATCGGGAGATGGGGGAGGCTAACTGAAACA
CGGAAGGAGACAATACCGGAAGGAACCCGCGCTATGACGGCAATAAAAAGACAGAATAAAACGCACGGGT
GTTGGGTCGTTTGTTCATAAACGCGGGGTTCGGTCCCAGGGCTGGCACTCTGTCGATACCCCACCGAGAC
CCCATTGGGGCCAATACGCCCGCGTTTCTTCCTTTTCCCCACCCCACCCCCCAAGTTCGGGTGAAGGCCC
AGGGCTCGCAGCCAACGTCGGGGCGGCAGGCCCTGCCATAGCCACTGGCCCCGTGGGTTAGGGACGGGGT
CCCCCATGGGGAATGGTTTATGGTTCGTGGGGGTTATTATTTTGGGCGTTGCGTGGGGTCAGGTCCACGA
CTGGACTGAGCAGACAGACCCATGGTTTTTGGATGGCCTGGGCATGGACCGCATGTACTGGCGCGACACG
AACACCGGGCGTCTGTGGCTGCCAAACACCCCCGACCCCCAAAAACCACCGCGCGGATTTCTGGCGTGCC
AAGCTAGTCGACCAATTCTCATGTTTGACAGCTTATCATCGCAGATCCGGGCAACGTTGTTGCCATTGCT
GCAGGCGCAGAACTGGTAGGTATGGAAGATCTATACATTGAATCAATATTGGCAATTAGCCATATTAGTC
ATTGGTTATATAGCATAAATCAATATTGGCTATTGGCCATTGCATACGTTGTATCTATATCATAATATGT
ACATTTATATTGGCTCATGTCCAATATGACCGCCATGTTGACATTGATTATTGACTAGTTATTAATAGTA
ATCAATTACGGGGTCATTAGTTCATAGCCCATATATGGAGTTCCGCGTTACATAACTTACGGTAAATGGC
CCGCCTGGCTGACCGCCCAACGACCCCCGCCCATTGACGTCAATAATGACGTATGTTCCCATAGTAACGC
CAATAGGGACTTTCCATTGACGTCAATGGGTGGAGTATTTACGGTAAACTGCCCACTTGGCAGTACATCA
AGTGTATCATATGCCAAGTCCGCCCCCTATTGACGTCAATGACGGTAAATGGCCCGCCTGGCATTATGCC
CAGTACATGACCTTACGGGACTTTCCTACTTGGCAGTACATCTACGTATTAGTCATCGCTATTACCATGG
TGATGCGGTTTTGGCAGTACACCAATGGGCGTGGATAGCGGTTTGACTCACGGGGATTTCCAAGTCTCCA
CCCCATTGACGTCAATGGGAGTTTGTTTTGGCACCAAAATCAACGGGACTTTCCAAAATGTCGTAATAAC
CCCGCCCCGTTGACGCAAATGGGCGGTAGGCGTGTACGGTGGGAGGTCTATATAAGCAGAGCTCGTTTAG
TGAACCGTCAGATCTCTAGAAGCTGGGTACCAGCTGCTAGCGCCACCATGAAGACCATCATCGCCCTGAG
CTACATCTTCTGCCTGGTGTTCGCCGACTACAAGGACGATGACGACGGCAGCCCCGGAGGCGCGGATTAT
CAAGTGTCAAGTCCAATCTATGACATCAATTATTATACATCGGAGCCCTGCCAAAAAATCAATGTGAAGC
AAATCGCAGCCCGCCTCCTGCCTCCGCTCTACTCACTGGTGTTCATCTTTGGTTTTGTGGGCAACATGCT
GGTCATCCTCATCCTGATAAACTGCAAAAGGCTGAAGAGCATGACTGACATCTACCTGCTCAACCTGGCC
ATCTCTGACCTGTTTTTCCTTCTTACTGTCCCCTTCTGGGCTCACTATGCTGCCGCCCAGTGGGACTTTG
GAAATACAATGTGTCAACTCTTGACAGGGCTCTATTTTATAGGCTTCTTCTCTGGAATCTTCTTCATCAT
CCTCCTGACAATCGATAGGTACCTGGCTGTCGTCCATGCTGTGTTTGCTTTAAAAGCCAGGACGGTCACC
TTTGGGGTGGTGACAAGTGTGATCACTTGGGTGGTGGCTGTGTTTGCGTCTCTCCCAGGAATCATCTTTA
CCAGATCTCAAAAAGAAGGTCTTCATTACACCTGCAGCTCTCATTTTCCATACAGTCAGTATCAATTCTG
GAAGAATTTCCAGACATTAAAGATAGTCATCTTGGGGCTGGTCCTGCCGCTGCTTGTCATGGTCATCTGC
TACTCGGGAATCCTAAAAACTCTGCTTCGGTGTCGAAATGAGAAGAAGAGGCACAGGGCTGTGAGGCTTA
TCTTCACCATCATGATTGTTTATTTTCTCTTCTGGGCTCCCTACAACATTGTCCTTCTCCTGAACACCTT
CCAGGAATTCTTTGGCCTGAATAATTGCAGTAGCTCTAACAGGTTGGACCAAGCTATGCAGGTGACAGAG
ACTCTTGGGATGACGCACTGCTGCATCAACCCCATCATCTATGCCTTTGTCGGGGAGAAGTTCAGAAACT
ACCTCTTAGTCTTCTTCCAAAAGCACATTGCCAAACGCTTCTGCAAATGCTGTTCTATTTTCCAGCAAGA
GGCTCCCGAGCGAGCAAGCTCAGTTTACACCCGATCCACTGGGGAGCAGGAAATATCTGTGGGCTTGTGA
TAACTCGAGGCCGGCAAGGCCGGATCCAGACATGATAAGATACATTGATGAGTTTGGACAAACCACAACT
AGAATGCAGTGAAAAAAATGCTTTATTTGTGAAATTTGTGATGCTATTGCTTTATTTGTAACCATTATAA
GCTGCAATAAACAAGTTAACAACAACAATTGCATTCATTTTATGTTTCAGGTTCAGGGGGAGGTGGGGAG
GTTTTTTAAAGCAAGTAAAACCTCTACAAATGTGGTATGGCTGATTATGATCCGGCTGCCTCGCGCGTTT
CGGTGATGACGGTGAAAACCTCTGACACATGCAGCTCCCGGAGACGGTCACAGCTTGTCTGTAAGCGGAT
GCCGGGAGCAGACAAGCCCGTCAGGGCGCGTCAGCGGGTGTTGGCGGGTGTCGGGGCGCAGCCATGACCG
GTCGACTCTAGA
