>Addgene plasmid #98949 | pCEP4-FLAG-CCR5 | addgene partial sequence | sequence record 193125 | Addgene partial NGS Result
TCGTCCTCTTCCCCGTCCTCGTCCATGGTTATCACCCCCTCTTCTTTGAGGTCCACTGCCGCCGGAGCCT
TCTGGTCCAGATGTGTCTCCCTTCTCTCCTAGGCCATTTCCAGGTCCTGTACCTGGCCCCTCGTCAGACA
TGATTCACACTAAAAGAGATCAATAGACATCTTTATTAGACGACGCTCAGTGAATACAGGGAGTGCAGAC
TCCTGCCCCCTCCAACAGCCCCCCCACCCTCATCCCCTTCATGGTCGCTGTCAGACAGATCCAGGTCTGA
AAATTCCCCATCCTCCGAACCATCCTCGTCCTCATCACCAATTACTCGCAGCCCGGAAAACTCCCGCTGA
ACATCCTCAAGATTTGCGTCCTGAGCCTCAAGCCAGGCCTCAAATTCCTCGTCCCCCTTTTTGCTGGACG
GTAGGGATGGGGATTCTCGGGACCCCTCCTCTTCCTCTTCAAGGTCACCAGACAGAGATGCTACTGGGGC
AACGGAAGAAAAGCTGGGTGCGGCCTGTGAGGATCAGCTTATCGATGATAAGCTGTCAAACATGAGAATT
CTTGAAGACGAAAGGGCCTCGTGATACGCCTATTTTTATAGGTTAATGTCATGATAATAATGGTTTCTTA
GACGTCAGGTGGCACTTTTCGGGGAAATGTGCGCGGAACCCCTATTTGTTTATTTTTCTAAATACATTCA
AATATGTATCCGCTCATGAGACAATAACCCTGATAAATGCTTCAATAATATTGAAAAAGGAAGAGTATGA
GTATTCAACATTTCCGTGTCGCCCTTATTCCCTTTTTTGCGGCATTTTGCCTTCCTGTTTTTGCTCACCC
AGAAACGCTGGTGAAAGTAAAAGATGCTGAAGATCAGTTGGGTGCACGAGTGGGTTACATCGAACTGGAT
CTCAACAGCGGTAAGATCCTTGAGAGTTTTCGCCCCGAAGAACGTTTTCCAATGATGAGCACTTTTAAAG
TTCTGCTATGTGGCGCGGTATTATCCCGTGTTGACGCCGGGCAAGAGCAACTCGGTCGCCGCATACACTA
TTCTCAGAATGACTTGGTTGAGTACTCACCAGTCACAGAAAAGCATCTTACGGATGGCATGACAGTAAGA
GAATTATGCAGTGCTGCCATAACCATGAGTGATAACACTGCGGCCAACTTACTTCTGACAACGATCGGAG
GACCGAAGGAGCTAACCGCTTTTTTGCACAACATGGGGGATCATGTAACTCGCCTTGATCGTTGGGAACC
GGAGCTGAATGAAGCCATACCAAACGACGAGCGTGACACCACGATGCCTGCAGCAATGGCAACAACGTTG
CGCAAACTATTAACTGGCGAACTACTTACTCTAGCTTCCCGGCAACAATTAATAGACTGGATGGAGGCGG
ATAAAGTTGCAGGACCACTTCTGCGCTCGGCCCTTCCGGCTGGCTGGTTTATTGCTGATAAATCTGGAGC
CGGTGAGCGTGGGTCTCGCGGTATCATTGCAGCACTGGGGCCAGATGGTAAGCCCTCCCGTATCGTAGTT
ATCTACACGACGGGGAGTCAGGCAACTATGGATGAACGAAATAGACAGATCGCTGAGATAGGTGCCTCAC
TGATTAAGCATTGGTAACTGTCAGACCAAGTTTACTCATATATACTTTAGATTGATTTAAAACTTCATTT
TTAATTTAAAAGGATCTAGGTGAAGATCCTTTTTGATAATCTCATGACCAAAATCCCTTAACGTGAGTTT
TCGTTCCACTGAGCGTCAGACCCCGTAGAAAAGATCAAAGGATCTTCTTGAGATCCTTTTTTTCTGCGCG
TAATCTGCTGCTTGCAAACAAAAAAACCACCGCTACCAGCGGTGGTTTGTTTGCCGGATCAAGAGCTACC
AACTCTTTTTCCGAAGGTAACTGGCTTCAGCAGAGCGCAGATACCAAATACTGTCCTTCTAGTGTAGCCG
TAGTTAGGCCACCACTTCAAGAACTCTGTAGCACCGCCTACATACCTCGCTCTGCTAATCCTGTTACCAG
TGGCTGCTGCCAGTGGCGATAAGTCGTGTCTTACCGGGTTGGACTCAAGACGATAGTTACCGGATAAGGC
GCAGCGGTCGGGCTGAACGGGGGGTTCGTGCACACAGCCCAGCTTGGAGCGAACGACCTACACCGAACTG
AGATACCTACAGCGTGAGCTATGAGAAAGCGCCACGCTTCCCGAAGGGAGAAAGGCGGACAGGTATCCGG
TAAGCGGCAGGGTCGGAACAGGAGAGCGCACGAGGGAGCTTCCAGGGGGAAACGCCTGGTATCTTTATAG
TCCTGTCGGGTTTCGCCACCTCTGACTTGAGCGTCGATTTTTGTGATGCTCGTCAGGGGGGCGGAGCCTA
TGGAAAAACGCCAGCAACGCGGCCTTTTTACGGTTCCTGGCCTTTTGCTGGCCTTGAAGCTGTCCCTGAT
GGTCGTCATCTACCTGCCTGGACAGCATGGCCTGCAACGCGGGCATCCCGATGCCGCCGGAAGCGAGAAG
AATCATAATGGGGAAGGCCATCCAGCCTCGCGTCGCGAACGCCAGCAAGACGTAGCCCAGCGCGTCGGCC
CCGAGATGCGCCGCGTGCGGCTGCTGGAGATGGCGGACGCGATGGATATGTTCTGCCAAGGGTTGGTTTG
CGCATTCACAGTTCTCCGCAAGAATTGATTGGCTCCAATTCTTGGAGTGGTGAATCCGTTAGCGAGGTGC
CGCCCTGCTTCATCCCCGTGGCCCGTTGCTCGCGTTTGCTGGCGGTGTCCCCGGAAGAAATATATTTGCA
TGTCTTTAGTTCTATGATGACACAAACCCCGCCCAGCGTCTTGTCATTGGCGAATTCGAACACGCAGATG
CAGTCGGGGCGGCGCGGTCCGAGGTCCACTTCGCATATTAAGGTGACGCGTGTGGCCTCGAACACCGAGC
GACCCTGCAGCGACCCGCTTAACAGCGTCAACAGCGTGCCGCAGATCCCGGGGGGCAATGAGATATGAAA
AAGCCTGAACTCACCGCGACGTCTGTCGAGAAGTTTCTGATCGAAAAGTTCGACAGCGTCTCCGACCTGA
TGCAGCTCTCGGAGGGCGAAGAATCTCGTGCTTTCAGCTTCGATGTAGGAGGGCGTGGATATGTCCTGCG
GGTAAATAGCTGCGCCGATGGTTTCTACAAAGATCGTTATGTTTATCGGCACTTTGCATCGGCCGCGCTC
CCGATTCCGGAAGTGCTTGACATTGGGGAATTCAGCGAGAGCCTGACCTATTGCATCTCCCGCCGTGCAC
AGGGTGTCACGTTGCAAGACCTGCCTGAAACCGAACTGCCCGCTGTTCTGCAGCCGGTCGCGGAGGCCAT
GGATGCGATCGCTGCGGCCGATCTTAGCCAGACGAGCGGGTTCGGCCCATTCGGACCGCAAGGAATCGGT
CAATACACTACATGGCGTGATTTCATATGCGCGATTGCTGATCCCCATGTGTATCACTGGCAAACTGTGA
TGGACGACACCGTCAGTGCGTCCGTCGCGCAGGCTCTCGATGAGCTGATGCTTTGGGCCGAGGACTGCCC
CGAAGTCCGGCACCTCGTGCACGCGGATTTCGGCTCCAACAATGTCCTGACGGACAATGGCCGCATAACA
GCGGTCATTGACTGGAGCGAGGCGATGTTCGGGGATTCCCAATACGAGGTCGCCAACATCTTCTTCTGGA
GGCCGTGGTTGGCTTGTATGGAGCAGCAGACGCGCTACTTCGAGCGGAGGCATCCGGAGCTTGCAGGATC
GCCGCGGCTCCGGGCGTATATGCTCCGCATTGGTCTTGACCAACTCTATCAGAGCTTGGTTGACGGCAAT
TTCGATGATGCAGCTTGGGCGCAGGGTCGATGCGACGCAATCGTCCGATCCGGAGCCGGGACTGTCGGGC
GTACACAAATCGCCCGCAGAAGCGCGGCCGTCTGGACCGATGGCTGTGTAGAAGTACTCGCCGATAGTGG
AAACCGACGCCCCAGCACTCGTCCGGATCGGGAGATGGGGGAGGCTAACTGAAACACGGAAGGAGACAAT
ACCGGAAGGAACCCGCGCTATGACGGCAATAAAAAGACAGAATAAAACGCACGGGTGTTGGGTCGTTTGT
TCATAAACGCGGGGTTCGGTCCCAGGGCTGGCACTCTGTCGATACCCCACCGAGACCCCATTGGGGCCAA
TACGCCCGCGTTTCTTCCTTTTCCCCACCCCACCCCCCAAGTTCGGGTGAAGGCCCAGGGCTCGCAGCCA
ACGTCGGGGCGGCAGGCCCTGCCATAGCCACTGGCCCCGTGGGTTAGGGACGGGGTCCCCCATGGGGAAT
GGTTTATGGTTCGTGGGGGTTATTATTTTGGGCGTTGCGTGGGGTCAGGTCCACGACTGGACTGAGCAGA
CAGACCCATGGTTTTTGGATGGCCTGGGCATGGACCGCATGTACTGGCGCGACACGAACACCGGGCGTCT
GTGGCTGCCAAACACCCCCGACCCCCAAAAACCACCGCGCGGATTTCTGGCGTGCCAAGCTAGTCGACCA
ATTCTCATGTTTGACAGCTTATCATCGCAGATCCGGGCAACGTTGTTGCCATTGCTGCAGGCGCAGAACT
GGTAGGTATGGAAGATCTATACATTGAATCAATATTGGCAATTAGCCATATTAGTCATTGGTTATATAGC
ATAAATCAATATTGGCTATTGGCCATTGCATACGTTGTATCTATATCATAATATGTACATTTATATTGGC
TCATGTCCAATATGACCGCCATGTTGACATTGATTATTGACTAGTTATTAATAGTAATCAATTACGGGGT
CATTAGTTCATAGCCCATATATGGAGTTCCGCGTTACATAACTTACGGTAAATGGCCCGCCTGGCTGACC
GCCCAACGACCCCCGCCCATTGACGTCAATAATGACGTATGTTCCCATAGTAACGCCAATAGGGACTTTC
CATTGACGTCAATGGGTGGAGTATTTACGGTAAACTGCCCACTTGGCAGTACATCAAGTGTATCATATGC
CAAGTCCGCCCCCTATTGACGTCAATGACGGTAAATGGCCCGCCTGGCATTATGCCCAGTACATGACCTT
ACGGGACTTTCCTACTTGGCAGTACATCTACGTATTAGTCATCGCTATTACCATGGTGATGCGGTTTTGG
CAGTACACCAATGGGCGTGGATAGCGGTTTGACTCACGGGGATTTCCAAGTCTCCACCCCATTGACGTCA
ATGGGAGTTTGTTTTGGCACCAAAATCAACGGGACTTTCCAAAATGTCGTAATAACCCCGCCCCGTTGAC
GCAAATGGGCGGTAGGCGTGTACGGTGGGAGGTCTATATAAGCAGAGCTCGTTTAGTGAACCGTCAGATC
TCTAGAAGCTGGGTACCAGCTGCTAGCGCCACCATGAAGACCATCATCGCCCTGAGCTACATCTTCTGCC
TGGTGTTCGCCGACTACAAGGACGATGACGACGGCAGCCCCGGAGGCGCGGATTATCAAGTGTCAAGTCC
AATCTATGACATCAATTATTATACATCGGAGCCCTGCCAAAAAATCAATGTGAAGCAAATCGCAGCCCGC
CTCCTGCCTCCGCTCTACTCACTGGTGTTCATCTTTGGTTTTGTGGGCAACATGCTGGTCATCCTCATCC
TGATAAACTGCAAAAGGCTGAAGAGCATGACTGACATCTACCTGCTCAACCTGGCCATCTCTGACCTGTT
TTTCCTTCTTACTGTCCCCTTCTGGGCTCACTATGCTGCCGCCCAGTGGGACTTTGGAAATACAATGTGT
CAACTCTTGACAGGGCTCTATTTTATAGGCTTCTTCTCTGGAATCTTCTTCATCATCCTCCTGACAATCG
ATAGGTACCTGGCTGTCGTCCATGCTGTGTTTGCTTTAAAAGCCAGGACGGTCACCTTTGGGGTGGTGAC
AAGTGTGATCACTTGGGTGGTGGCTGTGTTTGCGTCTCTCCCAGGAATCATCTTTACCAGATCTCAAAAA
GAAGGTCTTCATTACACCTGCAGCTCTCATTTTCCATACAGTCAGTATCAATTCTGGAAGAATTTCCAGA
CATTAAAGATAGTCATCTTGGGGCTGGTCCTGCCGCTGCTTGTCATGGTCATCTGCTACTCGGGAATCCT
AAAAACTCTGCTTCGGTGTCGAAATGAGAAGAAGAGGCACAGGGCTGTGAGGCTTATCTTCACCATCATG
ATTGTTTATTTTCTCTTCTGGGCTCCCTACAACATTGTCCTTCTCCTGAACACCTTCCAGGAATTCTTTG
GCCTGAATAATTGCAGTAGCTCTAACAGGTTGGACCAAGCTATGCAGGTGACAGAGACTCTTGGGATGAC
GCACTGCTGCATCAACCCCATCATCTATGCCTTTGTCGGGGAGAAGTTCAGAAACTACCTCTTAGTCTTC
TTCCAAAAGCACATTGCCAAACGCTTCTGCAAATGCTGTTCTATTTTCCAGCAAGAGGCTCCCGAGCGAG
CAAGCTCAGTTTACACCCGATCCACTGGGGAGCAGGAAATATCTGTGGGCTTGTGATAACTCGAGGCCGG
CAAGGCCGGATCCAGACATGATAAGATACATTGATGAGTTTGGACAAACCACAACTAGAATGCAGTGAAA
AAAATGCTTTATTTGTGAAATTTGTGATGCTATTGCTTTATTTGTAACCATTATAAGCTGCAATAAACAA
GTTAACAACAACAATTGCATTCATTTTATGTTTCAGGTTCAGGGGGAGGTGTGGGAGGTTTTTTAAAGCA
AGTAAAACCTCTACAAATGTGGTATGGCTGATTATGATCCGGCTGCCTCGCGCGTTTCGGTGATGACGGT
GAAAACCTCTGACACATGCAGCTCCCGGAGACGGTCACAGCTTGTCTGTAAGCGGATGCCGGGAGCAGAC
AAGCCCGTCAGGGCGCGTCAGCGGGTGTTGGCGGGTGTCGGGGCGCAGCCATGAGGTCGACTCTAGAGGA
TCGATCCCCGCCCCGGACGAACTAAACCTGACTACGACATCTCTGCCCCTTCTTCGCGGGGCAGTGCATG
TAATCCCTTCAGTTGGTTGGTACAACTTGCCAACTGGGCCCTGTTCCACATGTGACACGGGGGGGGACCA
AACACAAAGGGGTTCTCTGACTGTAGTTGACATCCTTATAAATGGATGTGCACATTTGCCAACACTGAGT
GGCTTTCATCCTGGAGCAGACTTTGCAGTCTGTGGACTGCAACACAACATTGCCTTTATGTGTAACTCTT
GGCTGAAGCTCTTACACCAATGCTGGGGGACATGTACCTCCCAGGGGCCCAGGAAGACTACGGGAGGCTA
CACCAACGTCAATCAGAGGGGCCTGTGTAGCTACCGATAAGCGGACCCTCAAGAGGGCATTAGCAATAGT
GTTTATAAGGCCCCCTTGTTAACCCTAAACGGGTAGCATATGCTTCCCGGGTAGTAGTATATACTATCCA
GACTAACCCTAATTCAATAGCATATGTTACCCAACGGGAAGCATATGCTATCGAATTAGGGTTAGTAAAA
GGGTCCTAAGGAACAGCGATATCTCCCACCCCATGAGCTGTCACGGTTTTATTTACATGGGGTCAGGATT
CCACGAGGGTAGTGAACCATTTTAGTCACAAGGGCAGTGGCTGAAGATCAAGGAGCGGGCAGTGAACTCT
CCTGAATCTTCGCCTGCTTCTTCATTCTCCTTCGTTTAGCTAATAGAATAACTGCTGAGTTGTGAACAGT
AAGGTGTATGTGAGGTGCTCGAAAACAAGGTTTCAGGTGACGCCCCCAGAATAAAATTTGGACGGGGGGT
TCAGTGGTGGCATTGTGCTATGACACCAATATAACCCTCACAAACCCCTTGGGCAATAAATACTAGTGTA
GGAATGAAACATTCTGAATATCTTTAACAATAGAAATCCATGGGGTGGGGACAAGCCGTAAAGACTGGAT
GTCCATCTCACACGAATTTATGGCTATGGGCAACACATAATCCTAGTGCAATATGATACTGGGGTTATTA
AGATGTGTCCCAGGCAGGGACCAAGACAGGTGAACCATGTTGTTACACTCTATTTGTAACAAGGGGAAAG
AGAGTGGACGCCGACAGCAGCGGACTCCACTGGTTGTCTCTAACACCCCCGAAAATTAAACGGGGCTCCA
CGCCAATGGGGCCCATAAACAAAGACAAGTGGCCACTCTTTTTTTTGAAATTGTGGAGTGGGGGCACGCG
TCAGCCCCCACACGCCGCCCTGCGGTTTTGGACTGTAAAATAAGGGTGTAATAACTTGGCTGATTGTAAC
CCCGCTAACCACTGCGGTCAAACCACTTGCCCACAAAACCACTAATGGCACCCCGGGGAATACCTGCATA
AGTAGGTGGGCGGGCCAAGATAGGGGCGCGATTGCTGCGATCTGGAGGACAAATTACACACACTTGCGCC
TGAGCGCCAAGCACAGGGTTGTTGGTCCTCATATTCACGAGGTCG
